Addgene plasmid #84184: pFGC5941-PacI-ath-STTM864-5p
Purpose: target miRNA864-5p for destruction in Arabidopsis thaliana
Depositing lab: Guiliang Tang. Depositing organization: Michigan Technological University. Publication: Construction of short tandem target mimic (STTM) to block the functions of plant and animal microRNAs. Tang G, Yan J, Gu Y, Qiao M, Fan R, Mao Y, Tang X. Methods. 2012 Oct;58(2):118-25. doi: 10.1016/j.ymeth.2012.10.006. Epub 2012 Oct 23. PubMed 23098881.
Backbone
  Vector backbone: pFGC5941-PacI
  Backbone manufacturer: Guiliang Tang (Addgene plasmid # 44182)
  Backbone size w/o insert (bp): 8608
  Vector type: Plant Expression
  Selectable markers: Basta
Growth in bacteria
  Bacterial resistance: Chloramphenicol and Kanamycin, 25 & 50 μg/mL
  Growth temperature: 37°C
  Growth strain: DH5alpha
  Copy number: High Copy
Gene/Insert
  Gene/Insert name: STTM864-5p
  Species: A. thaliana (mustard weed)
  Insert size (bp): 2846
  Promoter: 2x35S
  Cloning method: Restriction Enzyme; 5′ cloning site PacI (not destroyed); 3′ cloning site PacI (not destroyed)
  Sequencing primers: 5′ CACTATCCTTCGCAAGACCCTTCC; 3′ CAACACATGAGCGAAACCCTATAA
Terms and licenses: Academic/Nonprofit Terms; Industry Terms: Not Available to Industry
Depositor comments: The insert within this plasmid contains a 2x35S promoter, STTM, T35S and CmR.
How to cite: pFGC5941-PacI-ath-STTM864-5p was a gift from Guiliang Tang (Addgene plasmid # 84184 ; http://n2t.net/addgene:84184 ; RRID:Addgene_84184)
