[The description below was written by a language model from this plasmid's Addgene catalogue record and pLannotate feature annotations shown in this document.]
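Description:
pFGC5941-PacI-ath-STTM864-5p is a plant expression binary vector built on the pFGC5941-PacI backbone and designed for Agrobacterium-mediated T-DNA delivery into Arabidopsis thaliana. The backbone carries a high-copy ColE1/pBR322-type origin with a bom site for propagation in E. coli. It also carries the pVS1 oriV with RepA and StaA, which provide replication and stable maintenance in Agrobacterium, and a kanamycin resistance gene outside the T-DNA. Nopaline-type left and right border repeats define the transferred region. This region includes a bar (phosphinothricin acetyltransferase) gene under the mannopine synthase promoter and terminator, giving Basta/glufosinate selection of transformed plants. An OCS terminator and lacZα/MCS remnants from the parent vector also lie inside the borders.

The payload is a roughly 2.8 kb cassette inserted at a PacI site that is retained on both sides. According to the depositor it comprises a 2x35S promoter, the short tandem target mimic (STTM), a 35S terminator and a chloramphenicol resistance gene. The feature table agrees with this. It shows a partial and a full CaMV 35S promoter annotation adjoining across the circular junction, followed by a CaMV poly(A) signal, then CmR with its bacterial promoter, ori fragments and T7/SP6 promoters that probably derive from the intermediate cloning vector. The STTM itself is not annotated but presumably lies in the short gap between the promoter and the poly(A) signal. The CmR gene allows dual chloramphenicol and kanamycin selection in bacteria for plasmids that carry the cassette. An STTM transcript generally consists of two non-cleavable miRNA binding sites joined by a short spacer. Here it is intended to sequester miR864-5p and trigger its destruction, producing a loss-of-function state for studying that miRNA in Arabidopsis.
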