Features (pLannotate 1.2.2; 26 found; start..end, strand, type, name):
      1..346     +  promoter       CaMV 35S promoter: strong constitutive promoter from cauliflower mosaic virus
    507..683     +  polyA_signal   CaMV poly(A) signal: cauliflower mosaic virus polyadenylation signal
   1245..1263    -  promoter       SP6 promoter: promoter for bacteriophage SP6 RNA polymerase
   1328..1987    -  CDS            CmR: chloramphenicol acetyltransferase; cat; confers resistance to chloramphenicol
   1988..2024    -  promoter       cat promoter (fragment): promoter of the E. coli cat gene encoding chloramphenicol acetyltransferase
   2024..2052    -  promoter       tet promoter: E. coli promoter for tetracycline efflux protein gene
   2114..2282    -  rep_origin     ori (fragment): high-copy-number ColE1/pMB1/pBR322/pUC origin of replication
   2327..2707    +  promoter       MAS promoter: mannopine synthase promoter (Velten et al., 1984)
   2713..3261    +  CDS            bar: PAT_STRHY - Experimental evidence at protein level: Swiss-Prot protein existence level 1. Inactivates phosphinothricin (PPT) by transfer of an acetyl group from acetyl CoA. Can also acetylate demethylphosphinothricin but not PTT or glutamate. This enzyme is an effector of phosphinothricin tripeptide (PTT or bialaphos) resistance. From Streptomyces hygroscopicus. Introduced by genetic manipulation and expressed in glufosinate-tolerant maize by Dekalb Genetics.
   3274..3526    +  terminator     MAS terminator: mannopine synthase terminator
   3612..3636    -  misc_feature   LB T-DNA repeat: left border repeat from nopaline C58 T-DNA
   4061..4855    +  CDS            KanR: aminoglycoside phosphotransferase; aphA-3; confers resistance to kanamycin
   4942..5530    +  rep_origin     ori: high-copy-number ColE1/pMB1/pBR322/pUC origin of replication
   5716..5856    -  misc_feature   bom: basis of mobility region from pBR322
   5958..5997    -  CDS            rop (fragment): Rop protein, which maintains plasmids at low copy number; rop
   6200..6394    -  rep_origin     pVS1 oriV: origin of replication for the Pseudomonas plasmid pVS1 (Heeb et al., 2000)
   6460..7533    -  CDS            pVS1 RepA: replication protein from the Pseudomonas plasmid pVS1 (Heeb et al., 2000)
   7962..8591    -  CDS            pVS1 StaA: stability protein from the Pseudomonas plasmid pVS1 (Heeb et al., 2000)
   9151..9552    -  CDS            Y4CG_SINFN (fragment): Protein inferred from homology: Swiss-Prot protein existence level 3. From Sinorhizobium fredii (strain NBRC 101917 / NGR234).
   9892..9916    -  misc_feature   RB T-DNA repeat: right border repeat from nopaline C58 T-DNA
   9982..10136   -  CDS            lacZα (fragment): LacZα fragment of β-galactosidase; lacZ fragment
  10139..10159   -  misc_feature   MCS (fragment): pUC18/19 multiple cloning site
  10160..10867   -  terminator     OCS terminator: octopine synthase terminator
  10900..10941   -  rep_origin     ori (fragment): high-copy-number ColE1/pMB1/pBR322/pUC origin of replication
  11046..11064   +  promoter       T7 promoter: promoter for bacteriophage T7 RNA polymerase
  11133..11422   +  promoter       CaMV 35S promoter (fragment): strong constitutive promoter from cauliflower mosaic virus
>Addgene plasmid #84184 | pFGC5941-PacI-ath-STTM864-5p | addgene full sequence | sequence record 167198 | Addgene NGS Result
TGAGACTTTTCAACAAAGGGTAATTTCGGGAAACCTCCTCGGATTCCATTGCCCAGCTATCTGTCACCTC
ATCGAAAGGACAGTAGAAAAGGAAGGTGGCTCCTACAAATGCCATCATTGCGATAAAGGAAAGGCTATCA
TTCAAGATGCCTCTGCCGACAGTGGTCCCAAAGATGGACCCCCACCCACGAGGAGCATCGTGGAAAAAGA
AGACGTTCCAACCACGTCTTCAAAGCAAGTGGATTGATGTGACATCTCCACTGACATAAGGGATGACGCA
CAACCCCACTATCCTTCGCGAGACCCTTCCTCTATATAAGGAAGTCCATTTCATTTGGAGAGGACAGCCC
AAGCTTTTTGAAGTCAACTGTCATACCTGAGTTGTTGTTGTTATGGTCTAATTTAAATATGGTCTAAAGA
AGAAGAATTTTGAAGTCAACTGTCATACCTGAGAATTCGGTACGCTGAAATCACCAGTCTCTCTCTACAA
ATCTATCCCTCTCTATTTTCTCCATAAATAATGTGTGAGTAGTTTCCCGATAAGGGAAATTAGGGTTCTT
ATAGGGTTTCGCTCATGTGTTGAGCATATAAGAAACCCTTAGTATGTATTTGTATTTGTAAAATACTTCT
ATCAATAAAATTTCTAATTCCTAAAACCAAAATCCAGTACTAAAATCCAGATCTCCTAAAGTCCCTATAG
ATCCTTGTCGTGAATATAAACCAGACACGAGACGACTAGACCTGGAGCCCAGACGCCGTTCGAAGCTAGA
AGTACCGCTTAGGCAGGAGGCCGTTAGGGAAAAGATGCTAAGGCAGGGTTGGTTACGTTGACTCCCCCGT
AGGTTTGGTTTAAATATGATGAAGTGGACGGAAGGAAGGAGGAAGACAAGGAAGGATAAGGTTGCAGGCC
CTGTGCAAGGTAAGAGGATGGAAATTTGATAGAGGTACGCTACTATACTTATACTATACGCTAAGGGAAT
GATTGTATTTATACCCTATACCCCCTAATAACCCCTTATCAATTTAAGAAATAATCCGCATAAGCCCCCG
CTTAAAAATTGGTATCAGAGCCATGAATAGGTCTATGACCAAAACTCAAGAGGATAAAACCTCACCAAAA
TACGAAAGGGTCCTTAACTCTAAAGATAAAAGATCTTTCAAGATCAAAACTAGTTCCCTCACACCGGTGA
CGGGGATCGCATGCGACCTCTAGACCATCACATTGGAGCTTCAGCTGCTCGAGTTCTATAGTGTCACCTA
AATCGTATGTGTATGATACATAAGGTTATGTATTAATTGTAGCCGCGTTCTTACGTCGACGTACCAATTA
CGCCCCGCCCTGTCACTCATCGCAGTACTGTTGTAATTCATTAAGCATTCTGCCGACATGGAAGCCATCA
CAAACGGCATGATGAACCTGAATCGCCAGCGGCATCAGCACCTTGTCGCCTTGCGTATAATATTTGCCCA
TGGTGAAAACGGGGGCGAAGAAGTTGTCCATATTGGCCACGTTTAAATCAAAACTGGTGAAACTCACCCA
GGGATTGGCTGAGACGAAAAACATATTCTCAATAAACCCTTTAGGGAAATAGGCCAGGTTTTCACCGTAA
CACGCCACATCTTGCGAATATATGTGTAGAAACTGCCGGAAATCGTCGTGGTATTCACTCCAGAGCGATG
AAAACGTTTCAGTTTGCTCATGGAAAACGGTGTAACAAGGGTGAACACTATCCCATATTACCAGCTCACC
GTCTTTCATTGCCATACGGAACTCCGGATGAGCATTCATCAGGCGGGCAAGAATGTGAATAAAGGCCGGA
TAAAACTTGTGCTTATTTTTCTTTACGGTCTTTAAAAAGGCCGTAATATCCAGCTGAACGGTCTGGTTAT
AGGTACATTGAGCAACTGACTGAAATGCCTCAAAATGTTCTTTACGATGCCATTGGGATATATCAACGGT
GGTATATCCAGTGATTTCTTTCTCCATTTTAGCTTCCTTAGCTCCTGAAAATCTCGATAACTCATTAAAG
CTTATCGATGATAAGCTGTCAAACATGAGAATTTAGCCCGCCTAATGAGCGGGCTTTTTGTTGTGATCCG
CGTTGCTGGCGTTTTTCCATAGGCTCCGCCCCCCTGACGAGCATCACAAAAATCGACGCTCAAGTCAGAG
GTGGCGAAACCCGACAGGACTATAAAGATACCAGGCGTTTCCCCCCTGGAAGCTCCCTCGTGCGCTCCCC
TGTTCCGACCCTGCCGCTTACCGGATACCTGTCCGCCTTTCTTAATTAACTCTCTAGACTCACCTAGGAT
CCATGAATTCTGAGATTTTTCAAATCAGTGCGCAAGACGTGACGTAAGTATCCGAGTCAGTTTTTATTTT
TCTACTAATTTGGTCGTTTATTTCGGCGTGTAGGACATGGCAACCGGGCCTGAATTTCGCGGGTATTCTG
TTTCTATTCCAACTTTTTCTTGATCCGCAGCCATTAACGACTTTTGAATAGATACGCTGACACGCCAAGC
CTCGCTAGTCAAAAGTGTACCAAACAACGCTTTACAGCAAGAACGGAATGCGCGTGACGCTCGCGGTGAC
GCCATTTCGCCTTTTCAGAAATGGATAAATAGCCTTGCTTCCTATTATATCTTCCCAAATTACCAATACA
TTACACTAGCATCTGAATTTCATAACCAATCTCGATACACCAAATCGAATCGATGAGCCCAGAACGACGC
CCGGCCGACATCCGCCGTGCCACCGAGGCGGACATGCCGGCGGTCTGCACCATCGTCAACCACTACATCG
AGACAAGCACGGTCAACTTCCGTACCGAGCCGCAGGAACCGCAGGAGTGGACGGACGACCTCGTCCGTCT
GCGGGAGCGCTATCCCTGGCTCGTCGCCGAGGTGGACGGCGAGGTCGCCGGCATCGCCTACGCGGGCCCC
TGGAAGGCACGCAACGCCTACGACTGGACGGCCGAGTCGACCGTGTACGTCTCCCCCCGCCACCAGCGGA
CGGGACTGGGCTCCACGCTCTACACCCACCTGCTGAAGTCCCTGGAGGCACAGGGCTTCAAGAGCGTGGT
CGCTGTCATCGGGCTGCCCAACGACCCGAGCGTGCGCATGCACGAGGCGCTCGGATATGCCCCCCGCGGC
ATGCTGCGGGCGGCCGGCTTCAAGCACGGGAACTGGCATGACGTGGGTTTCTGGCAGCTGGACTTCAGCC
TGCCGGTACCGCCCCGTCCGGTCCTGCCCGTCACCGAGATTTGACTGCAGAATCTTGGACTCCCATGTTG
GCAAAGGCAACCAAACAAACAATGAATGATCCGCTCCTGCATATGGGGCGGTTTGAGTATTTCAACTGCC
ATTTGGGCTGAATTGAAGACATGCTCCTGTCAGAAATTCCGTGATCTTACTCAATATTCAGTAATCTCGG
CCAATATCCTAAATGTGCGTGGCTTTATCTGTCTTTGTATTGTTTCATCAATTCATGTAACGTTTGCTTT
TCTTATGAATTTTCAAATAAATTATCAGATCCGAGCTCGAATTAATTCGGCGTTAATTCAGTACATTAAA
AACGTCCGCAATGTGTTATTAAGTTGTCTAAGCGTCAATTTGTTTACACCACAATATATCCTGCCACCAG
CCAGCCAACAGCTCCCCGACCGGCAGCTCGGCACAAAATCACCACTCGATACAGGCAGCCCATCAGTCCG
GGACGGCGTCAGCGGGAGAGCCGTTGTAAGGCGGCAGACTTTGCTCATGTTACCGATGCTATTCGGAAGA
ACGGCAACTAAGCTGCCGGGTTTGAAACACGGATGATCTCGCGGAGGGTAGCATGTTGATTGTAACGATG
ACAGAGCGTTGCTGCCTGTGATCACCGCGGTTTCAAAATCGGCTCCGTCGATACTATGTTATACGCCAAC
TTTGAAAACAACTTTGAAAAAGCTGTTTTCTGGTATTTAAGGTTTTAGAATGCAAGGAACAGTGAATTGG
AGTTCGTCTTGTTATAATTAGCTTCTTGGGGTATCTTTAAATACTGTAGAAAAGAGGAAGGAAATAATAA
ATGGCTAAAATGAGAATATCACCGGAATTGAAAAAACTGATCGAAAAATACCGCTGCGTAAAAGATACGG
AAGGAATGTCTCCTGCTAAGGTATATAAGCTGGTGGGAGAAAATGAAAACCTATATTTAAAAATGACGGA
CAGCCGGTATAAAGGGACCACCTATGATGTGGAACGGGAAAAGGACATGATGCTATGGCTGGAAGGAAAG
CTGCCTGTTCCAAAGGTCCTGCACTTTGAACGGCATGATGGCTGGAGCAATCTGCTCATGAGTGAGGCCG
ATGGCGTCCTTTGCTCGGAAGAGTATGAAGATGAACAAAGCCCTGAAAAGATTATCGAGCTGTATGCGGA
GTGCATCAGGCTCTTTCACTCCATCGACATATCGGATTGTCCCTATACGAATAGCTTAGACAGCCGCTTA
GCCGAATTGGATTACTTACTGAATAACGATCTGGCCGATGTGGATTGCGAAAACTGGGAAGAAGACACTC
CATTTAAAGATCCGCGCGAGCTGTATGATTTTTTAAAGACGGAAAAGCCCGAAGAGGAACTTGTCTTTTC
CCACGGCGACCTGGGAGACAGCAACATCTTTGTGAAAGATGGCAAAGTAAGTGGCTTTATTGATCTTGGG
AGAAGCGGCAGGGCGGACAAGTGGTATGACATTGCCTTCTGCGTCCGGTCGATCAGGGAGGATATCGGGG
AAGAACAGTATGTCGAGCTATTTTTTGACTTACTGGGGATCAAGCCTGATTGGGAGAAAATAAAATATTA
TATTTTACTGGATGAATTGTTTTAGTACCTAGAATGCATGACCAAAATCCCTTAACGTGAGTTTTCGTTC
CACTGAGCGTCAGACCCCGTAGAAAAGATCAAAGGATCTTCTTGAGATCCTTTTTTTCTGCGCGTAATCT
GCTGCTTGCAAACAAAAAAACCACCGCTACCAGCGGTGGTTTGTTTGCCGGATCAAGAGCTACCAACTCT
TTTTCCGAAGGTAACTGGCTTCAGCAGAGCGCAGATACCAAATACTGTCCTTCTAGTGTAGCCGTAGTTA
GGCCACCACTTCAAGAACTCTGTAGCACCGCCTACATACCTCGCTCTGCTAATCCTGTTACCAGTGGCTG
CTGCCAGTGGCGATAAGTCGTGTCTTACCGGGTTGGACTCAAGACGATAGTTACCGGATAAGGCGCAGCG
GTCGGGCTGAACGGGGGGTTCGTGCACACAGCCCAGCTTGGAGCGAACGACCTACACCGAACTGAGATAC
CTACAGCGTGAGCTATGAGAAAGCGCCACGCTTCCCGAAGGGAGAAAGGCGGACAGGTATCCGGTAAGCG
GCAGGGTCGGAACAGGAGAGCGCACGAGGGAGCTTCCAGGGGGAAACGCCTGGTATCTTTATAGTCCTGT
CGGGTTTCGCCACCTCTGACTTGAGCGTCGATTTTTGTGATGCTCGTCAGGGGGGCGGAGCCTATGGAAA
AACGCCAGCAACGCGGCCTTTTTACGGTTCCTGGCCTTTTGCTGGCCTTTTGCTCACATGTTCTTTCCTG
CGTTATCCCCTGATTCTGTGGATAACCGTATTACCGCCTTTGAGTGAGCTGATACCGCTCGCCGCAGCCG
AACGACCGAGCGCAGCGAGTCAGTGAGCGAGGAAGCGGAAGAGCGCCTGATGCGGTATTTTCTCCTTACG
CATCTGTGCGGTATTTCACACCGCATATGGTGCACTCTCAGTACAATCTGCTCTGATGCCGCATAGTTAA
GCCAGTATACACTCCGCTATCGCTACGTGACTGGGTCATGGCTGCGCCCCGACACCCGCCAACACCCGCT
GACGCGCCCTGACGGGCTTGTCTGCTCCCGGCATCCGCTTACAGACAAGCTGTGACCGTCTCCGGGAGCT
GCATGTGTCAGAGGTTTTCACCGTCATCACCGAAACGCGCGAGGCAGGGTGCCTTGATGTGGGCGCCGGC
GGTCGAGTGGCGACGGCGCGGCTTGTCCGCGCCCTGGTAGATTGCCTGGCCGTAGGCCAGCCATTTTTGA
GCGGCCAGCGGCCGCGATAGGCCGACGCGAAGCGGCGGGGCGTAGGGAGCGCAGCGACCGAAGGGTAGGC
GCTTTTTGCAGCTCTTCGGCTGTGCGCTGGCCAGACAGTTATGCACAGGCCAGGCGGGTTTTAAGAGTTT
TAATAAGTTTTAAAGAGTTTTAGGCGGAAAAATCGCCTTTTTTCTCTTTTATATCAGTCACTTACATGTG
TGACCGGTTCCCAATGTACGGCTTTGGGTTCCCAATGTACGGGTTCCGGTTCCCAATGTACGGCTTTGGG
TTCCCAATGTACGTGCTATCCACAGGAAAGAGACCTTTTCGACCTTTTTCCCCTGCTAGGGCAATTTGCC
CTAGCATCTGCTCCGTACATTAGGAACCGGCGGATGCTTCGCCCTCGATCAGGTTGCGGTAGCGCATGAC
TAGGATCGGGCCAGCCTGCCCCGCCTCCTCCTTCAAATCGTACTCCGGCAGGTCATTTGACCCGATCAGC
TTGCGCACGGTGAAACAGAACTTCTTGAACTCTCCGGCGCTGCCACTGCGTTCGTAGATCGTCTTGAACA
ACCATCTGGCTTCTGCCTTGCCTGCGGCGCGGCGTGCCAGGCGGTAGAGAAAACGGCCGATGCCGGGATC
GATCAAAAAGTAATCGGGGTGAACCGTCAGCACGTCCGGGTTCTTGCCTTCTGTGATCTCGCGGTACATC
CAATCAGCTAGCTCGATCTCGATGTACTCCGGCCGCCCGGTTTCGCTCTTTACGATCTTGTAGCGGCTAA
TCAAGGCTTCACCCTCGGATACCGTCACCAGGCGGCCGTTCTTGGCCTTCTTCGTACGCTGCATGGCAAC
GTGCGTGGTGTTTAACCGAATGCAGGTTTCTACCAGGTCGTCTTTCTGCTTTCCGCCATCGGCTCGCCGG
CAGAACTTGAGTACGTCCGCAACGTGTGGACGGAACACGCGGCCGGGCTTGTCTCCCTTCCCTTCCCGGT
ATCGGTTCATGGATTCGGTTAGATGGGAAACCGCCATCAGTACCAGGTCGTAATCCCACACACTGGCCAT
GCCGGCCGGCCCTGCGGAAACCTCTACGTGCCCGTCTGGAAGCTCGTAGCGGATCACCTCGCCAGCTCGT
CGGTCACGCTTCGACAGACGGAAAACGGCCACGTCCATGATGCTGCGACTATCGCGGGTGCCCACGTCAT
AGAGCATCGGAACGAAAAAATCTGGTTGCTCGTCGCCCTTGGGCGGCTTCCTAATCGACGGCGCACCGGC
TGCCGGCGGTTGCCGGGATTCTTTGCGGATTCGATCAGCGGCCGCTTGCCACGATTCACCGGGGCGTGCT
TCTGCCTCGATGCGTTGCCGCTGGGCGGCCTGCGCGGCCTTCAACTTCTCCACCAGGTCATCACCCAGCG
CCGCGCCGATTTGTACCGGGCCGGATGGTTTGCGACCGCTCACGCCGATTCCTCGGGCTTGGGGGTTCCA
GTGCCATTGCAGGGCCGGCAGGCAACCCAGCCGCTTACGCCTGGCCAACCGCCCGTTCCTCCACACATGG
GGCATTCCACGGCGTCGGTGCCTGGTTGTTCTTGATTTTCCATGCCGCCTCCTTTAGCCGCTAAAATTCA
TCTACTCATTTATTCATTTGCTCATTTACTCTGGTAGCTGCGCGATGTATTCAGATAGCAGCTCGGTAAT
GGTCTTGCCTTGGCGTACCGCGTACATCTTCAGCTTGGTGTGATCCTCCGCCGGCAACTGAAAGTTGACC
CGCTTCATGGCTGGCGTGTCTGCCAGGCTGGCCAACGTTGCAGCCTTGCTGCTGCGTGCGCTCGGACGGC
CGGCACTTAGCGTGTTTGTGCTTTTGCTCATTTTCTCTTTACCTCATTAACTCAAATGAGTTTTGATTTA
ATTTCAGCGGCCAGCGCCTGGACCTCGCGGGCAGCGTCGCCCTCGGGTTCTGATTCAAGAACGGTTGTGC
CGGCGGCGGCAGTGCCTGGGTAGCTCACGCGCTGCGTGATACGGGACTCAAGAATGGGCAGCTCGTACCC
GGCCAGCGCCTCGGCAACCTCACCGCCGATGCGCGTGCCTTTGATCGCCCGCGACACGACAAAGGCCGCT
TGTAGCCTTCCATCCGTGACCTCAATGCGCTGCTTAACCAGCTCCACCAGGTCGGCGGTGGCCCATATGT
CGTAAGGGCTTGGCTGCACCGGAATCAGCACGAAGTCGGCTGCCTTGATCGCGGACACAGCCAAGTCCGC
CGCCTGGGGCGCTCCGTCGATCACTACGAAGTCGCGCCGGCCGATGGCCTTCACGTCGCGGTCAATCGTC
GGGCGGTCGATGCCGACAACGGTTAGCGGTTGATCTTCCCGCACGGCCGCCCAATCGCGGGCACTGCCCT
GGGGATCGGAATCGACTAACAGAACATCGGCCCCGGCGAGTTGCAGGGCGCGGGCTAGATGGGTTGCGAT
GGTCGTCTTGCCTGACCCGCCTTTCTGGTTAAGTACAGCGATAACCTTCATGCGTTCCCCTTGCGTATTT
GTTTATTTACTCATCGCATCATATACGCAGCGACCGCATGACGCAAGCTGTTTTACTCAAATACACATCA
CCTTTTTAGACGGCGGCGCTCGGTTTCTTCAGCGGCCAAGCTGGCCGGCCAGGCCGCCAGCTTGGCATCA
GACAAACCGGCCAGGATTTCATGCAGCCGCACGGTTGAGACGTGCGCGGGCGGCTCGAACACGTACCCGG
CCGCGATCATCTCCGCCTCGATCTCTTCGGTAATGAAAAACGGTTCGTCCTGGCCGTCCTGGTGCGGTTT
CATGCTTGTTCCTCTTGGCGTTCATTCTCGGCGGCCGCCAGGGCGTCGGCCTCGGTCAATGCGTCCTCAC
GGAAGGCACCGCGCCGCCTGGCCTCGGTGGGCGTCACTTCCTCGCTGCGCTCAAGTGCGCGGTACAGGGT
CGAGCGATGCACGCCAAGCAGTGCAGCCGCCTCTTTCACGGTGCGGCCTTCCTGGTCGATCAGCTCGCGG
GCGTGCGCGATCTGTGCCGGGGTGAGGGTAGGGCGGGGGCCAAACTTCACGCCTCGGGCCTTGGCGGCCT
CGCGCCCGCTCCGGGTGCGGTCGATGATTAGGGAACGCTCGAACTCGGCAATGCCGGCGAACACGGTCAA
CACCATGCGGCCGGCCGGCGTGGTGGTGTCGGCCCACGGCTCTGCCAGGCTACGCAGGCCCGCGCCGGCC
TCCTGGATGCGCTCGGCAATGTCCAGTAGGTCGCGGGTGCTGCGGGCCAGGCGGTCTAGCCTGGTCACTG
TCACAACGTCGCCAGGGCGTAGGTGGTCAAGCATCCTGGCCAGCTCCGGGCGGTCGCGCCTGGTGCCGGT
GATCTTCTCGGAAAACAGCTTGGTGCAGCCGGCCGCGTGCAGTTCGGCCCGTTGGTTGGTCAAGTCCTGG
TCGTCGGTGCTGACGCGGGCATAGCCCAGCAGGCCAGCGGCGGCGCTCTTGTTCATGGCGTAATGTCTCC
GGTTCTAGTCGCAAGTATTCTACTTTATGCGACTAAAACACGCGACAAGAAAACGCCAGGAAAAGGGCAG
GGCGGCAGCCTGTCGCGTAACTTAGGACTTGTGCGACATGTCGTTTTCAGAAGACGGCTGCACTGAACGT
CAGAAGCCGACTGCACTATAGCAGCGGAGGGGTTGGATCAAAGTACTTTGATCCCGAGGGGAACCCTGTG
GTTGGCATGCACATACAAATGGACGAACGGATAAACCTTTTCACGCCCTTTTAAATATCCGATTATTCTA
ATAAACGCTCTTTTCTCTTAGGTTTACCCGCCAATATATCCTGTCAAACACTGATAGTTTAAACTGAAGG
CGGGAAACGACAATCTGATCCAAGCTCAAGCTGCTCTAGCATTCGCCATTCAGGCTGCGCAACTGTTGGG
AAGGGCGATCGGTGCGGGCCTCTTCGCTATTACGCCAGCTGGCGAAAGGGGGATGTGCTGCAAGGCGATT
AAGTTGGGTAACGCCAGGGTTTTCCCAGTCACGACGTTGTAAAACGACGGCCAGTGCCAAGCTTGCATGC
CTGCAGGTCCTGCTGAGCCTCGACATGTTGTCGCAAAATTCGCCCTGGACCCGCCCAACGATTTGTCGTC
ACTGTCAAGGTTTGACCTGCACTTCATTTGGGGCCCACATACACCAAAAAAATGCTGCATAATTCTCGGG
GCAGCAAGTCGGTTACCCGGCCGCCGTGCTGGACCGGGTTGAATGGTGCCCGTAACTTTCGGTAGAGCGG
ACGGCCAATACTCAACTTCAAGGAATCTCACCCATGCGCGCCGGCGGGGAACCGGAGTTCCCTTCAGTGA
GCGTTATTAGTTCGCCGCTCGGTGTGTCGTAGATACTAGCCCCTGGGGCACTTTTGAAATTTGAATAAGA
TTTATGTAATCAGTCTTTTAGGTTTGACCGGTTCTGCCGCTTTTTTTAAAATTGGATTTGTAATAATAAA
ACGCAATTGTTTGTTATTGTGGCGCTCTATCATAGATGTCGCTATAAACCTATTCAGCACAATATATTGT
TTTCATTTTAATATTGTACATATAAGTAGTAGGGTACAATCAGTAAATTGAACGGAGAATATTATTCATA
AAAATACGATAGTAACGGGTGATATATTCATTAGAATGAACCGAAACCGGCGGTAAGGATCTGAGCTACA
CATGCTCAGGTTTTTTACAACGTGCACAACAGAATTGAAAGCAAATATCATGCGATCATAGGCGTCTCGC
ATATCTCATTAAAGCAGGACTCTAGGGACTAGTCCCGGGTCTTAATTAAGTTTGCAAGCAGCAGATTACG
CGCAGAAAAAAAGGATCTCAAGGAGATCCTTTGGATCACAAAAAAAAAGCCCGCTCATTAGGCGGGTTAA
ATTCCCGGGTACTGCAGCCGATTCATTAATGCAGGTTAACCTGGCTTATCGAAATTAATACGACTCACTA
TAGGGAGACCGGCAGATCTGATCCCTACTCCAAAAATGTCAAAGATACAGTCTCAGAAGACCAAAGGGCT
ATTGAGACTTTTCAACAAAGGGTAATTTCGGGAAACCTCCTCGGATTCCATTGCCCAGCTATCTGTCACT
TCATCGAAAGGACAGTGGAAAAGGAAGGTGGCTCCTACAAATGCCATCATTGCGATAAAGGAAAGGCTAT
CATTCAAGATGCCTCCGCCGACAGTGGTCCCAAAGATGGACCCCCACCCACGAGGAGCATCGTGGGAAAA
GAAGACGTTCCAACCACGTCTTCAAAGCAAGTGGATTGATGTGACATCTCCACTGACGTAAGGGATGACG
CACAATCCCACTCCTACTCCAAAAATGTCAAAGATACTGTCTCAGAAGACCAAAGGGCTAT
