>Addgene plasmid #84184 | pFGC5941-PacI-ath-STTM864-5p | depositor partial sequence | sequence record 160740 | STTM
TTTGAAGTCAACTGTCATACCTGAGTTGTTGTTGTTATGGTCTAATTTAAATATGGTCTAAAGAAGAAGA
ATTTTGAAGTCAACTGTCATACCTGA
